>Addgene plasmid #246566 | pX459-Fzd7 gRNA | addgene full sequence | sequence record 494459 | Addgene NGS Result
GAGGGCCTATTTCCCATGATTCCTTCATATTTGCATATACGATACAAGGCTGTTAGAGAGATAATTGGAA
TTAATTTGACTGTAAACACAAAGATATTAGTACAAAATACGTGACGTAGAAAGTAATAATTTCTTGGGTA
GTTTGCAGTTTTAAAATTATGTTTTAAAATGGACTATCATATGCTTACCGTAACTTGAAAGTATTTCGAT
TTCTTGGCTTTATATATCTTGTGGAAAGGACGAAACACCGCGAGAAAGGCATCTCGGTACGTTTAGAGCT
AGAAATAGCAAGTTAAAATAAGGCTAGTCCGTTATCAACTTGAAAAAGTGGCACCGAGTCGGTGCTTTTT
TGTTTTAGAGCTAGAAATAGCAAGTTAAAATAAGGCTAGTCCGTTTTTAGCGCGTGCGCCAATTCTGCAG
ACAAATGGCTCTAGAGGTACCCGTTACATAACTTACGGTAAATGGCCCGCCTGGCTGACCGCCCAACGAC
CCCCGCCCATTGACGTCAATAGTAACGCCAATAGGGACTTTCCATTGACGTCAATGGGTGGAGTATTTAC
GGTAAACTGCCCACTTGGCAGTACATCAAGTGTATCATATGCCAAGTACGCCCCCTATTGACGTCAATGA
CGGTAAATGGCCCGCCTGGCATTGTGCCCAGTACATGACCTTATGGGACTTTCCTACTTGGCAGTACATC
TACGTATTAGTCATCGCTATTACCATGGTCGAGGTGAGCCCCACGTTCTGCTTCACTCTCCCCATCTCCC
CCCCCTCCCCACCCCCAATTTTGTATTTATTTATTTTTTAATTATTTTGTGCAGCGATGGGGGCGGGGGG
GGGGGGGGGGGGGGGGCCAGGGGGGGGGGGGGGGGGGGGGGGGGGGGGGGGGGGGGGGGGGGGGGGGGGG
GGGGGGGGCCAGGCGGGGGGGGGCGCCCCCAAATTTTTTTTTTTATGGGGGGGGGGGGGGGGCGGGGCCC
CCTAAAAAAAGAAGCGCGCGGCGGGCGGGAGTCGCTGCGCGCTGCCTTCGCCCCGTGCCCCGCTCCGCCG
CCGCCTCGCGCCGCCCGCCCCGGCTCTGACTGACCGCGTTACTCCCACAGGTGAGCGGGCGGGACGGCCC
TTCTCCTCCGGGCTGTAATTAGCTGAGCAAGAGGTAAGGGTTTAAGGGATGGTTGGTTGGTGGGGTATTA
ATGTTTAATTACCTGGAGCACCTGCCTGAAATCACTTTTTTTCAGGTTGGACCGGTGCCACCATGGACTA
TAAGGACCACGACGGAGACTACAAGGATCATGATATTGATTACAAAGACGATGACGATAAGATGGCCCCA
AAGAAGAAGCGGAAGGTCGGTATCCACGGAGTCCCAGCAGCCGACAAGAAGTACAGCATCGGCCTGGACA
TCGGCACCAACTCTGTGGGCTGGGCCGTGATCACCGACGAGTACAAGGTGCCCAGCAAGAAATTCAAGGT
GCTGGGCAACACCGACCGGCACAGCATCAAGAAGAACCTGATCGGAGCCCTGCTGTTCGACAGCGGCGAA
ACAGCCGAGGCCACCCGGCTGAAGAGAACCGCCAGAAGAAGATACACCAGACGGAAGAACCGGATCTGCT
ATCTGCAAGAGATCTTCAGCAACGAGATGGCCAAGGTGGACGACAGCTTCTTCCACAGACTGGAAGAGTC
CTTCCTGGTGGAAGAGGATAAGAAGCACGAGCGGCACCCCATCTTCGGCAACATCGTGGACGAGGTGGCC
TACCACGAGAAGTACCCCACCATCTACCACCTGAGAAAGAAACTGGTGGACAGCACCGACAAGGCCGACC
TGCGGCTGATCTATCTGGCCCTGGCCCACATGATCAAGTTCCGGGGCCACTTCCTGATCGAGGGCGACCT
GAACCCCGACAACAGCGACGTGGACAAGCTGTTCATCCAGCTGGTGCAGACCTACAACCAGCTGTTCGAG
GAAAACCCCATCAACGCCAGCGGCGTGGACGCCAAGGCCATCCTGTCTGCCAGACTGAGCAAGAGCAGAC
GGCTGGAAAATCTGATCGCCCAGCTGCCCGGCGAGAAGAAGAATGGCCTGTTCGGAAACCTGATTGCCCT
GAGCCTGGGCCTGACCCCCAACTTCAAGAGCAACTTCGACCTGGCCGAGGATGCCAAACTGCAGCTGAGC
AAGGACACCTACGACGACGACCTGGACAACCTGCTGGCCCAGATCGGCGACCAGTACGCCGACCTGTTTC
TGGCCGCCAAGAACCTGTCCGACGCCATCCTGCTGAGCGACATCCTGAGAGTGAACACCGAGATCACCAA
GGCCCCCCTGAGCGCCTCTATGATCAAGAGATACGACGAGCACCACCAGGACCTGACCCTGCTGAAAGCT
CTCGTGCGGCAGCAGCTGCCTGAGAAGTACAAAGAGATTTTCTTCGACCAGAGCAAGAACGGCTACGCCG
GCTACATTGACGGCGGAGCCAGCCAGGAAGAGTTCTACAAGTTCATCAAGCCCATCCTGGAAAAGATGGA
CGGCACCGAGGAACTGCTCGTGAAGCTGAACAGAGAGGACCTGCTGCGGAAGCAGCGGACCTTCGACAAC
GGCAGCATCCCCCACCAGATCCACCTGGGAGAGCTGCACGCCATTCTGCGGCGGCAGGAAGATTTTTACC
CATTCCTGAAGGACAACCGGGAAAAGATCGAGAAGATCCTGACCTTCCGCATCCCCTACTACGTGGGCCC
TCTGGCCAGGGGAAACAGCAGATTCGCCTGGATGACCAGAAAGAGCGAGGAAACCATCACCCCCTGGAAC
TTCGAGGAAGTGGTGGACAAGGGCGCTTCCGCCCAGAGCTTCATCGAGCGGATGACCAACTTCGATAAGA
ACCTGCCCAACGAGAAGGTGCTGCCCAAGCACAGCCTGCTGTACGAGTACTTCACCGTGTATAACGAGCT
GACCAAAGTGAAATACGTGACCGAGGGAATGAGAAAGCCCGCCTTCCTGAGCGGCGAGCAGAAAAAGGCC
ATCGTGGACCTGCTGTTCAAGACCAACCGGAAAGTGACCGTGAAGCAGCTGAAAGAGGACTACTTCAAGA
AAATCGAGTGCTTCGACTCCGTGGAAATCTCCGGCGTGGAAGATCGGTTCAACGCCTCCCTGGGCACATA
CCACGATCTGCTGAAAATTATCAAGGACAAGGACTTCCTGGACAATGAGGAAAACGAGGACATTCTGGAA
GATATCGTGCTGACCCTGACACTGTTTGAGGACAGAGAGATGATCGAGGAACGGCTGAAAACCTATGCCC
ACCTGTTCGACGACAAAGTGATGAAGCAGCTGAAGCGGCGGAGATACACCGGCTGGGGCAGGCTGAGCCG
GAAGCTGATCAACGGCATCCGGGACAAGCAGTCCGGCAAGACAATCCTGGATTTCCTGAAGTCCGACGGC
TTCGCCAACAGAAACTTCATGCAGCTGATCCACGACGACAGCCTGACCTTTAAAGAGGACATCCAGAAAG
CCCAGGTGTCCGGCCAGGGCGATAGCCTGCACGAGCACATTGCCAATCTGGCCGGCAGCCCCGCCATTAA
GAAGGGCATCCTGCAGACAGTGAAGGTGGTGGACGAGCTCGTGAAAGTGATGGGCCGGCACAAGCCCGAG
AACATCGTGATCGAAATGGCCAGAGAGAACCAGACCACCCAGAAGGGACAGAAGAACAGCCGCGAGAGAA
TGAAGCGGATCGAAGAGGGCATCAAAGAGCTGGGCAGCCAGATCCTGAAAGAACACCCCGTGGAAAACAC
CCAGCTGCAGAACGAGAAGCTGTACCTGTACTACCTGCAGAATGGGCGGGATATGTACGTGGACCAGGAA
CTGGACATCAACCGGCTGTCCGACTACGATGTGGACCATATCGTGCCTCAGAGCTTTCTGAAGGACGACT
CCATCGACAACAAGGTGCTGACCAGAAGCGACAAGAACCGGGGCAAGAGCGACAACGTGCCCTCCGAAGA
GGTCGTGAAGAAGATGAAGAACTACTGGCGGCAGCTGCTGAACGCCAAGCTGATTACCCAGAGAAAGTTC
GACAATCTGACCAAGGCCGAGAGAGGCGGCCTGAGCGAACTGGATAAGGCCGGCTTCATCAAGAGACAGC
TGGTGGAAACCCGGCAGATCACAAAGCACGTGGCACAGATCCTGGACTCCCGGATGAACACTAAGTACGA
CGAGAATGACAAGCTGATCCGGGAAGTGAAAGTGATCACCCTGAAGTCCAAGCTGGTGTCCGATTTCCGG
AAGGATTTCCAGTTTTACAAAGTGCGCGAGATCAACAACTACCACCACGCCCACGACGCCTACCTGAACG
CCGTCGTGGGAACCGCCCTGATCAAAAAGTACCCTAAGCTGGAAAGCGAGTTCGTGTACGGCGACTACAA
GGTGTACGACGTGCGGAAGATGATCGCCAAGAGCGAGCAGGAAATCGGCAAGGCTACCGCCAAGTACTTC
TTCTACAGCAACATCATGAACTTTTTCAAGACCGAGATTACCCTGGCCAACGGCGAGATCCGGAAGCGGC
CTCTGATCGAGACAAACGGCGAAACCGGGGAGATCGTGTGGGATAAGGGCCGGGATTTTGCCACCGTGCG
GAAAGTGCTGAGCATGCCCCAAGTGAATATCGTGAAAAAGACCGAGGTGCAGACAGGCGGCTTCAGCAAA
GAGTCTATCCTGCCCAAGAGGAACAGCGATAAGCTGATCGCCAGAAAGAAGGACTGGGACCCTAAGAAGT
ACGGCGGCTTCGACAGCCCCACCGTGGCCTATTCTGTGCTGGTGGTGGCCAAAGTGGAAAAGGGCAAGTC
CAAGAAACTGAAGAGTGTGAAAGAGCTGCTGGGGATCACCATCATGGAAAGAAGCAGCTTCGAGAAGAAT
CCCATCGACTTTCTGGAAGCCAAGGGCTACAAAGAAGTGAAAAAGGACCTGATCATCAAGCTGCCTAAGT
ACTCCCTGTTCGAGCTGGAAAACGGCCGGAAGAGAATGCTGGCCTCTGCCGGCGAACTGCAGAAGGGAAA
CGAACTGGCCCTGCCCTCCAAATATGTGAACTTCCTGTACCTGGCCAGCCACTATGAGAAGCTGAAGGGC
TCCCCCGAGGATAATGAGCAGAAACAGCTGTTTGTGGAACAGCACAAGCACTACCTGGACGAGATCATCG
AGCAGATCAGCGAGTTCTCCAAGAGAGTGATCCTGGCCGACGCTAATCTGGACAAAGTGCTGTCCGCCTA
CAACAAGCACCGGGATAAGCCCATCAGAGAGCAGGCCGAGAATATCATCCACCTGTTTACCCTGACCAAT
CTGGGAGCCCCTGCCGCCTTCAAGTACTTTGACACCACCATCGACCGGAAGAGGTACACCAGCACCAAAG
AGGTGCTGGACGCCACCCTGATCCACCAGAGCATCACCGGCCTGTACGAGACACGGATCGACCTGTCTCA
GCTGGGAGGCGACAAAAGGCCGGCGGCCACGAAAAAGGCCGGCCAGGCAAAAAAGAAAAAGGAATTCGGC
AGTGGAGAGGGCAGAGGAAGTCTGCTAACATGCGGTGACGTCGAGGAGAATCCTGGCCCAATGACCGAGT
ACAAGCCCACGGTGCGCCTCGCCACCCGCGACGACGTCCCCAGGGCCGTACGCACCCTCGCCGCCGCGTT
CGCCGACTACCCCGCCACGCGCCACACCGTCGATCCGGACCGCCACATCGAGCGGGTCACCGAGCTGCAA
GAACTCTTCCTCACGCGCGTCGGGCTCGACATCGGCAAGGTGTGGGTCGCGGACGACGGCGCCGCGGTGG
CGGTCTGGACCACGCCGGAGAGCGTCGAAGCGGGGGCGGTGTTCGCCGAGATCGGCCCGCGCATGGCCGA
GTTGAGCGGTTCCCGGCTGGCCGCGCAGCAACAGATGGAAGGCCTCCTGGCGCCGCACCGGCCCAAGGAG
CCCGCGTGGTTCCTGGCCACCGTCGGAGTCTCGCCCGACCACCAGGGCAAGGGTCTGGGCAGCGCCGTCG
TGCTCCCCGGAGTGGAGGCGGCCGAGCGCGCCGGGGTGCCCGCCTTCCTGGAGACCTCCGCGCCCCGCAA
CCTCCCCTTCTACGAGCGGCTCGGCTTCACCGTCACCGCCGACGTCGAGGTGCCCGAAGGACCGCGCACC
TGGTGCATGACCCGCAAGCCCGGTGCCTGAGAATTCTAACTAGAGCTCGCTGATCAGCCTCGACTGTGCC
TTCTAGTTGCCAGCCATCTGTTGTTTGCCCCTCCCCCGTGCCTTCCTTGACCCTGGAAGGTGCCACTCCC
ACTGTCCTTTCCTAATAAAATGAGGAAATTGCATCGCATTGTCTGAGTAGGTGTCATTCTATTCTGGGGG
GTGGGGTGGGGCAGGACAGCAAGGGGGAGGATTGGGAAGAGAATAGCAGGCATGCTGGGGAGCGGCCGCA
GGAACCCCTAGTGATGGAGTTGGCCACTCCCTCTCTGCGCGCTCGCTCGCTCACTGAGGCCGGGCGACCA
AAGGTCGCCCGACGCCCGGGCTTTGCCCGGGCGGCCTCAGTGAGCGAGCGAGCGCGCAGCTGCCTGCAGG
GGCGCCTGATGCGGTATTTTCTCCTTACGCATCTGTGCGGTATTTCACACCGCATA
[95 nt withheld, positions 6637-6731]
T
[46 nt withheld, positions 6733-6778]
C
[141 nt withheld, positions 6780-6920]
CCTTTGACGTTGGAGTCCACGTTCTTT
[37 nt withheld, positions 6948-6984]
ACTCTATCTCGGGCTATTCTTTTGATTTATAAGGGATTTTGCCGATTTCGGTCTATTGGTTAAAAAATGA
GCTGATTTAACAAAAATTTAACGCGAATTTTAACAAAATATTAACGTTTACAATTTTATGGTGCACTCTC
AGTACAATCTGCTCTGATGCCGCATAGTTAAGCCAGCCCCGACACCCGCCAACACCCGCTGACGCGCCCT
GACGGGCTTGTCTGCTCCCGGCATCCGCTTACAGACAAGCTGTGACCGTCTCCGGGAGCTGCATGTGTCA
GAGGTTTTCACCGTCATCACCGAAACGCGCGAGACGAAAGGGCCTCGTGATACGCCTATTTTTATAGGTT
AATGTCATGATAATAATGGTTTCTTAGACGTCAGGTGGCACTTTTCGGGGAAATGTGCGCGGAACCCCTA
TTTGTTTATTTTTCTAAATACATTCAAATATGTATCCGCTCATGAGACAATAACCCTGATAAATGCTTCA
ATAATATTGAAAAAGGAAGAGTATGAGTATTCAACATTTCCGTGTCGCCCTTATTCCCTTTTTTGCGGCA
TTTTGCCTTCCTGTTTTTGCTCACCCAGAAACGCTGGTGAAAGTAAAAGATGCTGAAGATCAGTTGGGTG
CACGAGTGGGTTACATCGAACTGGATCTCAACAGCGGTAAGATCCTTGAGAGTTTTCGCCCCGAAGAACG
TTTTCCAATGATGAGCACTTTTAAAGTTCTGCTATGTGGCGCGGTATTATCCCGTATTGACGCCGGGCAA
GAGCAACTCGGTCGCCGCATACACTATTCTCAGAATGACTTGGTTGAGTACTCACCAGTCACAGAAAAGC
ATCTTACGGATGGCATGACAGTAAGAGAATTATGCAGTGCTGCCATAACCATGAGTGATAACACTGCGGC
CAACTTACTTCTGACAACGATCGGAGGACCGAAGGAGCTAACCGCTTTTTTGCACAACATGGGGGATCAT
GTAACTCGCCTTGATCGTTGGGAACCGGAGCTGAATGAAGCCATACCAAACGACGAGCGTGACACCACGA
TGCCTGTAGCAATGGCAACAACGTTGCGCAAACTATTAACTGGCGAACTACTTACTCTAGCTTCCCGGCA
ACAATTAATAGACTGGATGGAGGCGGATAAAGTTGCAGGACCACTTCTGCGCTCGGCCCTTCCGGCTGGC
TGGTTTATTGCTGATAAATCTGGAGCCGGTGAGCGTGGAAGCCGCGGTATCATTGCAGCACTGGGGCCAG
ATGGTAAGCCCTCCCGTATCGTAGTTATCTACACGACGGGGAGTCAGGCAACTATGGATGAACGAAATAG
ACAGATCGCTGAGATAGGTGCCTCACTGATTAAGCATTGGTAACTGTCAGACCAAGTTTACTCATATATA
CTTTAGATTGATTTAAAACTTCATTTTTAATTTAAAAGGATCTAGGTGAAGATCCTTTTTGATAATCTCA
TGACCAAAATCCCTTAACGTGAGTTTTCGTTCCACTGAGCGTCAGACCCCGTAGAAAAGATCAAAGGATC
TTCTTGAGATCCTTTTTTTCTGCGCGTAATCTGCTGCTTGCAAACAAAAAAACCACCGCTACCAGCGGTG
GTTTGTTTGCCGGATCAAGAGCTACCAACTCTTTTTCCGAAGGTAACTGGCTTCAGCAGAGCGCAGATAC
CAAATACTGTTCTTCTAGTGTAGCCGTAGTTAGGCCACCACTTCAAGAACTCTGTAGCACCGCCTACATA
CCTCGCTCTGCTAATCCTGTTACCAGTGGCTGCTGCCAGTGGCGATAAGTCGTGTCTTACCGGGTTGGAC
TCAAGACGATAGTTACCGGATAAGGCGCAGCGGTCGGGCTGAACGGGGGGTTCGTGCACACAGCCCAGCT
TGGAGCGAACGACCTACACCGAACTGAGATACCTACAGCGTGAGCTATGAGAAAGCGCCACGCTTCCCGA
AGGGAGAAAGGCGGACAGGTATCCGGTAAGCGGCAGGGTCGGAACAGGAGAGCGCACGAGGGAGCTTCCA
GGGGGAAACGCCTGGTATCTTTATAGTCCTGTCGGGTTTCGCCACCTCTGACTTGAGCGTCGATTTTTGT
GATGCTCGTCAGGGGGGCGGAGCCTATGGAAAAACGCCAGCAACGCGGCCTTTTTACGGTTCCTGGCCTT
TTGCTGGCCTTTTGCTCACATGT
Features (pLannotate 1.2.2; 21 found; start..end, strand, type, name):
      1..241     +  promoter       U6 promoter: RNA polymerase III promoter for human U6 snRNA
    261..351     +  ncRNA          tracrRNA: Accession: RF02348 - Trans-activating crRNA
    352..395     +  misc_RNA       gRNA scaffold (fragment): guide RNA scaffold for the Streptococcus pyogenes CRISPR/Cas9 system
    442..727     +  enhancer       CMV enhancer: human cytomegalovirus immediate early enhancer; contains an 18-bp deletion relative to the standard CMV enhancer
    729..855     +  promoter       chicken β-actin promoter (fragment): contains a 21-bp deletion relative to the standard chicken β-actin promoter
    957..978     +  promoter       chicken β-actin promoter (fragment): contains a 21-bp deletion relative to the standard chicken β-actin promoter
    991..1007    +  promoter       chicken β-actin promoter (fragment): contains a 21-bp deletion relative to the standard chicken β-actin promoter
   1008..1235    +  intron         hybrid intron: hybrid between chicken β-actin (CBA) and minute virus of mice (MMV) introns (Gray et al., 2011)
   1373..2974    +  CDS            Cas9(N): N-terminal portion of Streptococcus pyogenes Cas9 (Zetsche et al., 2015)
   2975..5473    +  CDS            Cas9(C): C-terminal portion of Streptococcus pyogenes Cas9 (Zetsche et al., 2015)
   5474..5521    +  CDS            nucleoplasmin NLS: bipartite nuclear localization signal from nucleoplasmin
   5591..6190    +  CDS            PuroR (fragment): puromycin N-acetyltransferase; pac from Streptomyces; confers resistance to puromycin
   6224..6335    +  polyA_signal   bGH poly(A) signal: bovine growth hormone polyadenylation signal
   6440..6580    +  repeat_region  AAV2 ITR: inverted terminal repeat of adeno-associated virus serotype 2 inverted
   6585..6636    -  misc_feature   bom (fragment): basis of mobility region from pBR322
   6655..7110    +  rep_origin     f1 ori (sequence partly withheld): f1 bacteriophage origin of replication; arrow indicates direction of (+) strand synthesis
   7111..7160    -  misc_feature   bom (fragment): basis of mobility region from pBR322
   7262..7297    -  CDS            rop (fragment): Rop protein, which maintains plasmids at low copy number; rop
   7392..7496    +  promoter       AmpR promoter: bla
   7497..8357    +  CDS            AmpR: β-lactamase; bla; confers resistance to ampicillin, carbenicillin, and related antibiotics
   8528..9116    +  rep_origin     ori: high-copy-number ColE1/pMB1/pBR322/pUC origin of replication
