[The description below was written by a language model from this plasmid's Addgene catalogue record and pLannotate feature annotations shown in this document.]
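Description:
pX459-Fzd7 gRNA is an all-in-one mammalian CRISPR/Cas9 expression plasmid built on the pX459 backbone, carrying a 20-nt guide directed against mouse Fzd7 (Frizzled-7, also known as Fz7). The guide was introduced as a synthetic oligo by restriction cloning downstream of the human U6 RNA polymerase III promoter, where it is fused to the Streptococcus pyogenes guide RNA scaffold to produce a single guide RNA. In bacteria, the roughly 9.2 kb plasmid is maintained at high copy from a ColE1/pUC-type origin and selected with ampicillin through the β-lactamase gene. An f1 phage origin is also present, along with short fragments annotated as bom and rop and a single AAV2 ITR downstream of the expression cassette, which are backbone remnants rather than a functional packaging arrangement.

The second transcription unit is the CBh-SpCas9-T2A-Puro cassette noted by the depositor. The CBh promoter appears in the feature table as a CMV enhancer, chicken β-actin promoter segments and a hybrid CBA/MVM intron. It drives full-length S. pyogenes Cas9 (annotated as contiguous N- and C-terminal portions) carrying a C-terminal nucleoplasmin nuclear localization signal. The T2A self-cleaving peptide links Cas9 to puromycin N-acetyltransferase, so both proteins arise from one transcript, which ends at a bovine growth hormone polyadenylation signal. Transfected cells therefore co-express nuclease and guide and can be enriched with puromycin. The record supports its use for Cas9-mediated targeting of Fzd7 in mouse cells, and the associated publication concerns WNT7 co-receptor complexes and β-catenin signaling in brain endothelial cells.
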