Addgene plasmid #246566: pX459-Fzd7 gRNA
Purpose: CRISPR vector co-expressing Cas9 and a mouse Fzd7 gRNA
Depositing lab: Mario Vallon. Depositing organization: Julius-Maximilians-Universitaet Wuerzburg. Publication: WNT7A/B assemble a GPR124-RECK-LRP5/6 co-receptor complex to activate beta-catenin signaling in brain endothelial cells. Heiden R, Hannig L, Kuo CJ, Ergun S, Braunger BM, Vallon M. J Biol Chem. 2025 Sep 4:110682. doi: 10.1016/j.jbc.2025.110682. PubMed 40914247.
Backbone
  Vector backbone: pX459
  Vector type: CRISPR
  Selectable markers: Puromycin
Growth in bacteria
  Bacterial resistance: Ampicillin, 100 μg/mL
  Growth temperature: 37°C
  Growth strain: DH5alpha
  Copy number: High Copy
Gene/Insert
  Gene/Insert name: Fzd7 gRNA
  gRNA/shRNA sequence: CGAGAAAGGCATCTCGGTAC
  Species: M. musculus (mouse)
  Insert size (bp): 20
  Entrez Gene: Fzd7 (a.k.a. Fz7)
  Promoter: U6
  Cloning method: Restriction Enzyme; 5′ cloning site Unspecified (unknown if destroyed)
Resource information
  A portion of this plasmid was derived from a plasmid made by: Synthetic oligo
Terms and licenses: Academic/Nonprofit Terms; Industry Terms: Not Available to Industry
Depositor comments: CBh-SpCas9-T2A-Puro cassette on backbone
How to cite: pX459-Fzd7 gRNA was a gift from Mario Vallon (Addgene plasmid # 246566 ; http://n2t.net/addgene:246566 ; RRID:Addgene_246566)
